>Addgene plasmid #24955 | LZRS-GADD45B | addgene full sequence | sequence record 148060 | Addgene NGS result
AGCGCCCAATACGCAAACCGCCTCTCCCCGCGCGTTGGCCGATTCATTAATGCAACTATGGCCATTTAAT
GTAAATACTTAAGAAAAAAAACCAAATTAATTTTGATACATGCTGCATGTGAAAGACCCCCGCTGACGGG
TAGTCAATCACTCAGAGGAGACCCTCCCAAGGAACAGCGAGACCACAAGTCGGATGCAACTGCAAGAGGG
TTTATTGGATACACGGGTACCCGGGCGACTCAGTCAATCGGAGGACTGGCGCCCCGAGTGAGGGGTTGTG
GGCTCTTTTATTGAGCTCGGGGAGCAGAAGCGCGCGAACAGAAGCGAGAAGCGAACTGATTGGTTAGTTC
AAATAAGGCACAGGGTCATTTCAGGTCCTTGGGGCACCCTGGAAACATCTGATGGTTCTCTAGAAACTGC
TGAGGGCTGGACCGCATCTGGGGACCATCTGTTCTTGGCCCTGAGCCGGGGCAGGAACTGCTTACCACAG
ATATCCTGTTTGGCCCATATTCAGCTGTTCCATCTGTTCTTGGCCCTGAGCCGGGGCAGGAACTGCTTAC
CACAGATATCCTGTTTGGCCCATATTCAGCTGTTCCATCTGTTCCTGACCTTGATCTGAACTTCTCTATT
CTCAGTTATGTATTTTTCCATGCCTTGCAAAATGGCGTTACTTAAGCTAGCTTGCCAAACCTACAGGTGG
GGTCTTTCATTCCCCCCTTTTTCTGGAGACTAAATAAAATCTTTTATTTTATCGTCGACCACTGTGCTGG
CGGCCGCTCAGCGTTCCTGAAGAGAGATGTAGGGGACCCACTGGTTGTTGCCCCGGCTTTCTTCGCAGTA
GCTGGCCACCTCCACCAAGCCGTGGCTCTTCCAGGCGTCCGTGTGAGGGTTCGTGACCAGGAGACAATGC
AGGTCTCGGGCCTCGGTGGTGCCCTGGGTCTCGGCCGGCTCTCCCAGGAGCTGCGCCAGGCGCTGCATGC
CCGACACCCGCACGATGTTGATGTCGTTGTCACAGCAGAAGGACTGGATGAGCGTGAAGTGGATTTGCAG
GGCGATGTCATCCTCCTCCTCCTCGTCAATGGCCAAGAGGCAGAGGACCACGCTGTCTGGGTCCACATTC
ATCAACTTGGCCGACTCGTACACCCCCACTGTGAGGCGATCCTGGCGCTGAGCGGCCACCAAAAGCTCCT
CCACCGCGGCGGTCACCGTCTGCATCTTCTGCGCCGCGTTGTCGCACGCCACGAGCTCTTCCAGCGTCAT
GGTGGCAAGCTTGAATTCCCGTACCACCACACTGGGATCCGGCAGTCTAGAGGATGGTCCACCCCCGGGG
TCGGCAGCCTTCACGTGGGCGGCGTGTATCCAAGCTGCGATGCCGTCTACTTTGAGGGCGGTGGGGGTGG
TCAGCAGGACTGTGTAAGGTCCTTTCCAGCGAGGTTCTAGGTTCTTAGTCTGGTGTCGGCGGACCCACAC
TGTGTCGCCGACTCGGTAAGGGTGAGGTACCACCGGTCGGTCCAGTTGTTCTTGGTAGGCTGCCGCCAGA
GGTCTCCAGACTTCGTGCTGGACTAAGTAGAGAGCCTGTAAGTGAGCTTGGAGAGAGGGGCTGTTAGTAA
CTCTTGTCAAGTCAGGGTCAGGGAAGTTTACAAGGGGCGGGGGTGCCCCATATAAGATCTCATATGGCCA
TATGGGGGCGCCTAGAGAAGGAGTGAGGGCTGGATAAAGGGAGGATCGAGGCGGGGTCGAACGAGGAGGT
TCAAGGGGGAGAGACGGGGCGGATGGAGGAAGAGGAGGCGGAGGCTTAGGGTGTACAAAGGGCTTGACCC
AGGGAGGGGGGTCAAAAGCCAAGGCTTCCCAGGTCACGATGTAGGGGACCTGGTCTGGGTGTCCATGCGG
GCCAGGTGAAAAGACCTTGATCTTAACCTGGGTGATGAGGTCTCGGTTAAAGGTGCCGTCTCGCGGCCAT
CCGACGTTAAAGGTTGGCCATTCTGCAGAGCAGAAGGTAACCCAACGTCTCTTCTTGACAACTACCGACT
GGTTGTGAGCGATCCGCTCGACATCTTTCCAGTGACCTAAGGTCAAACTTAAGGGAGTGGTAACAGTCTG
GCCCGGGCCCAAATTTTCAGACAAATACAGAAACACAGTCAGACAGAGACAACACAGAACGATGCTGCAG
CAGACAAGACGCGCGGCGCGGCTTCGGTCCCAAACCGAAAGCAAAAATTCAGACGGAGGCGGGAACTGTT
TTAGGTTCTCGTCTCCTACCAGAACCACATATCCCTCCTCTAAGGGGGGTGCACCAAAGAGTCCAAAACG
ATCGGGATTTTTGGACTCAGGTCGGGCCACAAAAACGGCCCCCGAAGTCCCTGGGACGTCTCCCAGGGTT
GCGGCCGGGTGTTCCGAACTCGTCAGTTCCACCACGGGTCCGCCAGATACAGAGCTAGTTAGCTAACTAG
TACCGACGCAGGCGCATAAAATCAGTCATAGACACTAGACAATCGGACAGACACAGATAAGTTGCTGGCC
AGCTTACCTCCCGGTGGTGGGTCGGTGGTCCCTGGGCAGGGGTCTCCCGATCCCGGACGAGCCCCCAAAT
GAAAGACCCCCGCTGACGGGTAGTCAATCACTCAGAGGAGACCCTCCCAAGGAACAGCGAGACCACAAGT
CGGATGCAACTGCAAGAGGGTTTATTGGATACACGGGTACCCGGGCGACTCAGTCAATCGGAGGACTGGC
GCGCCGAGTGAGGGGTTGTGGGCTCTTTTATTGAGCTCGGGGAGCAGAAGCGCGCGAACAGAAGCGAGAA
GCGAACTGATTGGTTAGTTCAAATAAGGCACAGGGTCATTTCAGGTCCTTGGGGCACCCTGGAAACATCT
GATGGTTCTCTAGAAACTGCTGAGGGCTGGACCGCATCTGGGGACCATCTGTTCTTGGCCCTGAGCCGGG
GCAGGAACTGCTTACCACAGATATCCTGTTTGGCCCATATTCAGCTGTTCCATCTGTTCTTGGCCCTGAG
CCGGGGCAGGAACTGCTTACCACAGATATCCTGTTTGGCCCATATTCAGCTGTTCCATCTGTTCCTGACC
TTGATCTGAACTTTTCTATTCTCAGTTATGTATTTTTCCATGCCTTGCAAAATGGCGTTACTTAAGCTAG
CTTGCCAAACCTACAGGTGGGGTCTTTCACATGTATATGTCAAAAATAAAAATCAACTAATTGACTAGTA
ATTAATATGACTGGCATAATGGGAAATTGATCCTGACAGATGCAAACTGGCTTCTCAGCAGCGCATTTAT
GTTGTCAACTGAGGAAGGAAACGTTAATGACAGAAACTCTAAGTAATTTCCACGTTTATCTATTTTTATT
TATACTAGCTTTGGTAACAGGAATATTGCAGCATTCATGCACATTGAAACCCTTATGAAATAAAAACATC
TGTGCATTTAAAATGGAATTAACATTTTAAATGTTAAAAAAAGCTGGCTTAGCTTCCCCCCGCCCCCTAG
GGCATAGAACAAGTCAAATGCTTTATATATTTGAGTTTGGGATGTATTAGGAAACTCCTAAGAGCAAAGC
TGGTGGCACTTTTCGGGGAAATGTGCGCGGAACCCCTATTTGTTTATTTTTCTAAATACATTCAAATATG
TATCCGCTCATGAGACAATAACCCTGATAAATGCTTCAATAATATTGAAAAAGGAAGAGTATGAGTATTC
AACATTTCCGTGTCGCCCTTATTCCCTTTTTTGCGGCATTTTGCCTTCCTGTTTTTGCTCACCCAGAAAC
GCTGGTGAAAGTAAAAGATGCTGAAGATCAGTTGGGTGCACGAGTGGGTTACATCGAACTGGATCTCAAC
AGCGGTAAGATCCTTGAGAGTTTTCGCCCCGAAGAACGTTTTCCAATGATGAGCACTTTTAAAGTTCTGC
TATGTGGCGCGGTATTATCCCGTATTGACGCCGGGCAAGAGCAACTCGGTCGCCGCATACACTATTCTCA
GAATGACTTGGTTGAGTACTCACCAGTCACAGAAAAGCATCTTACGGATGGCATGACAGTAAGAGAATTA
TGCAGTGCTGCCATAACCATGAGTGATAACACTGCGGCCAACTTACTTCTGACAACGATCGGAGGACCGA
AGGAGCTAACCGCTTTTTTGCACAACATGGGGGATCATGTAACTCGCCTTGATCGTTGGGAACCGGAGCT
GAATGAAGCCATACCAAACGACGAGCGTGACACCACGATGCCTGTAGCAATGGCAACAACGTTGCGCAAA
CTATTAACTGGCGAACTACTTACTCTAGCTTCCCGGCAACAATTAATAGACTGGATGGAGGCGGATAAAG
TTGCAGGACCACTTCTGCGCTCGGCCCTTCCGGCTGGCTGGTTTATTGCTGATAAATCTGGAGCCGGTGA
GCGTGGGTCTCGCGGTATCATTGCAGCACTGGGGCCAGATGGTAAGCCCTCCCGTATCGTAGTTATCTAC
ACGACGGGGAGTCAGGCAACTATGGATGAACGAAATAGACAGATCGCTGAGATAGGTGCCTCACTGATTA
AGCATTGGTAACTGTCAGACCAAGTTTACTCATATATACTTTAGATTGATTTGCGGCCAGATCCCCGCCC
CGGACGAACTAAACCTGACTACGACATCTCTGCCCCTTCTTCGCGGGGCAGTGCATGTAATCCCTTCAGT
TGGTTGGTACAACTTGCCAACTGGGCCCTGTTCCACATGTGACACGGGGGGGGACCAAACACAAAGGGGT
TCTCTGACTGTAGTTGACATCCTTATAAATGGATGTGCACATTTGCCAACACTGAGTGGCTTTCATCCTG
GAGCAGACTTTGCAGTCTGTGGACTGCAACACAACATTGCCTTTATGTGTAACTCTTGGCTGAAGCTCTT
ACACCAATGCTGGGGGACATGTACCTCCCAGGGGCCCAGGAAGACTACGGGAGGCTACACCAACGTCAAT
CAGAGGGGCCTGTGTAGCTACCGATAAGCGGACCCTCAAGAGGGCATTAGCAATAGTGTTTATAAGGCCC
CCTTGTTAACCCTAAACGGGTAGCATATGCTTCCCGGGTAGTAGTATATACTATCCAGACTAACCCTAAT
TCAATAGCATATGTTACCCAACGGGAAGCATATGCTATCGAATTAGGGTTAGTAAAAGGGTCCTAAGGAA
CAGCGATATCTCCCACCCCATGAGCTGTCACGGTTTTATTTACATGGGGTCAGGATTCCACGAGGGTAGT
GAACCATTTTAGTCACAAGGGCAGTGGCTGAAGATCAAGGAGCGGGCAGTGAACTCTCCTGAATCTTCGC
CTGCTTCTTCATTCTCCTTCGTTTAGCTAATAGAATAACTGCTGAGTTGTGAACAGTAAGGTGTATGTGA
GGTGCTCGAAAACAAGGTTTCAGGTGACGCCCCCAGAATAAAATTTGGACGGGGGGTTCAGTGGTGGCAT
TGTGCTATGACACCAATATAACCCTCACAAACCCCTTGGGCAATAAATACTAGTGTAGGAATGAAACATT
CTGAATATCTTTAACAATAGAAATCCATGGGGTGGGGACAAGCCGTAAAGACTGGATGTCCATCTCACAC
GAATTTATGGCTATGGGCAACACATAATCCTAGTGCAATATGATACTGGGGTTATTAAGATGTGTCCCAG
GCAGGGACCAAGACAGGTGAACCATGTTGTTACACTCTATTTGTAACAAGGGGAAAGAGAGTGGACGCCG
ACAGCAGCGGACTCCACTGGTTGTCTCTAACACCCCCGAAAATTAAACGGGGCTCCACGCCAATGGGGCC
CATAAACAAAGACAAGTGGCCACTCTTTTTTTTGAAATTGTGGAGTGGGGGCACGCGTCAGCCCCCACAC
GCCGCCCTGCGGTTTTGGACTGTAAAATAAGGGTGTAATAACTTGGCTGATTGTAACCCCGCTAACCACT
GCGGTCAAACCACTTGCCCACAAAACCACTAATGGCACCCCGGGGAATACCTGCATAAGTAGGTGGGCGG
GCCAAGATAGGGGCGCGATTGCTGCGATCTGGAGGACAAATTACACACACTTGCGCCTGAGCGCCAAGCA
CAGGGTTGTTGGTCCTCATATTCACGAGGTCGCTGAGAGCACGGTGGGCTAATGTTGCCATGGGTAGCAT
ATACTACCCAAATATCTGGATAGCATATGCTATCCTAATCTATATCTGGGTAGCATAGGCTATCCTAATC
TATATCTGGGTAGCATATGCTATCCTAATCTATATCTGGGTAGTATATGCTATCCTAATTTATATCTGGG
TAGCATAGGCTATCCTAATCTATATCTGGGTAGCATATGCTATCCTAATCTATATCTGGGTAGTATATGC
TATCCTAATCTGTATCCGGGTAGCATATGCTATCCTAATAGAGATTAGGGTAGTATATGCTATCCTAATT
TATATCTGGGTAGCATATACTACCCAAATATCTGGATAGCATATGCTATCCTAATCTATATCTGGGTAGC
ATATGCTATCCTAATCTATATCTGGGTAGCATAGGCTATCCTAATCTATATCTGGGTAGCATATGCTATC
CTAATCTATATCTGGGTAGTATATGCTATCCTAATTTATATCTGGGTAGCATAGGCTATCCTAATCTATA
TCTGGGTAGCATATGCTATCCTAATCTATATCTGGGTAGTATATGCTATCCTAATCTGTATCCGGGTAGC
ATATGCTATCCTCATGCATATACAGTCAGCATATGATACCCAGTAGTAGAGTGGGAGTGCTATCCTTTGC
ATATGCCGCCACCTCCCAAGGGGGCGTGAATTTTCGCTGCTTGTCCTTTTCCTGCTGGTTGCTCCCATTC
TTAGGTGAATTTAAGGAGGCCAGGCTAAAGCCGTCGCATGTCTGATTGCTCACCAGGTAAATGTCGCTAA
TGTTTTCCAACGCGAGAAGGTGTTGAGCGCGGAGCTGAGTGACGTGACAACATGGGTATGCCCAATTGCC
CCATGTTGGGAGGACGAAAATGGTGACAAGACAGATGGCCAGAAATACACCAACAGCACGCATGATGTCT
ACTGGGGATTTATTCTTTAGTGCGGGGGAATACACGGCTTTTAATACGATTGAGGGCGTCTCCTAACAAG
TTACATCACTCCTGCCCTTCCTCACCCTCATCTCCATCACCTCCTTCATCTCCGTCATCTCCGTCATCAC
CCTCCGCGGCAGCCCCTTCCACCATAGGTGGAAACCAGGGAGGCAAATCTACTCCATCGTCAAAGCTGCA
CACAGTCACCCTGATATTGCAGGTAGGAGCGGGCTTTGTCATAACAAGGTCCTTAATCGCATCCTTCAAA
ACCTCAGCAAATATATGAGTTTGTAAAAAGACCATGAAATAACAGACAATGGACTCCCTTAGCGGGCCAG
GTTGTGGGCCGGGTCCAGGGGCCATTCCAAAGGGGAGACGACTCAATGGTGTAAGACGACATTGTGGAAT
AGCAAGGGCAGTTCCTCGCCTTAGGTTGTAAAGGGAGGTCTTACTACCTCCATATACGAACACACCGGCG
ACCCAAGTTCCTTCGTCGGTAGTCCTTTCTACGTGACTCCTAGCCAGGAGAGCTCTTAAACCTTCTGCAA
TGTTCTCAAATTTCGGGTTGGAACCTCCTTGACCACGATGCTTTCCAAACCACCCTCCTTTTTTGCGCCT
GCCTCCATCACCCTGACCCCGGGGTCCAGTGCTTGGGCCTTCTCCTGGGTCATCTGCGGGGCCCTGCTCT
ATCGCTCCCGGGGGCACGTCAGGCTCACCATCTGGGCCACCTTCTTGGTGGTATTCAAAATAATCGGCTT
CCCCTACAGGGTGGAAAAATGGCCTTCTACCTGGAGGGGGCCTGCGCGGTGGAGACCCGGATGATGATGA
CTGACTACTGGGACTCCTGGGCCTCTTTTCTCCACGTCCACGACCTCTCCCCCTGGCTCTTTCACGACTT
CCCCCCCTGGCTCTTTCACGTCCTCTACCCCGGCGGCCTCCACTACCTCCTCGACCCCGGCCTCCACTAC
CTCCTCGACCCCGGCCTCCACTGCCTCCTCGACCCCGGCCTCCACCTCCTGCTCCTGCCCCTCCTGCTCC
TGCCCCTCCTCCTGCTCCTGCCCCTCCTGCTCCTGCCCCTCCCGCTCCTGCTCCTGCTCCTGTTCCACCG
TGGGTCCCTTTGCAGCCAATGCAACTTGGACGTTTTTGGGGTCTCCGGACACCATCTCTATGTCTTGGCC
CTGATCCTGAGCCGCCCGGGGCTCCTGGTCTTCCGCCTCCTCGTCCTCGTCCTCTTCCCCGTCCTCGTCC
ATGGTTATCACCCCCTCTTCTTTGAGGTCCACTGCCGCCGGAGCCTTCTGGTCCAGATGTGTCTCCCTTC
TCTCCTAGGCCATTTCCAGGTCCTGTACCTGGCCCCTCGTCAGACATGATTCACACTAAAAGAGATCAAT
AGACATCTTTATTAGACGACGCTCAGTGAATACAGGGAGTGCAGACTCCTGCCCCCTCCAACAGCCCCCC
CACCCTCATCCCCTTCATGGTCGCTGTCAGACAGATCCAGGTCTGAAAATTCCCCATCCTCCGAACCATC
CTCGTCCTCATCACCAATTACTCGCAGCCCGGAAAACTCCCGCTGAACATCCTCAAGATTTGCGTCCTGA
GCCTCAAGCCAGGCCTCAAATTCCTCGTCCCCCTTTTTGCTGGACGGTAGGGATGGGGATTCTCGGGACC
CCTCCTCTTCCTCTTCAAGGTCACCAGACAGAGATGCTACTGGGGCAACGGAAGAAAAGCTGGGTGCGGC
CTGTGAGGATCAGCTTATCGATGATAAGCTGTCAAACATGAGAATTAATTCTACCGGGTAGGGGAGGCGC
TTTTCCCAAGGCAGTCTGGAGCATGCGCTTTAGCAGCCCCGCTGGGCACTTGGCGCTACACAAGTGGCCT
CTGGCCTCGCACACATTCCACATCCACCGGTAGGCGCCAACCGGCTCCGTTCTTTGGTGGCCCCTTCGCG
CCACCTTCTACTCCTCCCCTAGTCAGGAAGTTCCCCCCCGCCCCGCAGCTCGCGTCGTGCAGGACGTGAC
AAATGGAAGTAGCACGTCTCACTAGTCTCGTGCAGATGGACAGCACCGCTGAGCAATGGAAGCGGGTAGG
CCTTTGGGGCAGCGGCCAATAGCAGCTTTGCTCCTTCGCTTTCTGGGCTCAGAGGCTGGGAAGGGGTGGG
TCCGGGGGCGGGCTCAGGGGCGGGCTCAGGGGCGGGGCGGGCGCCCGAAGGTCCTCCGGAGGCCCGGCAT
TCTGCACGCTTCAAAAGCGCACGTCTGCCGCGCTGTTCTCCTCTTCCTCATCTCCGGGCCTTTCGACCTG
CAGGTCGGCCGCCACGACCGGTGCCGCCACCATCCCCTGACCCACGCCCCTGACCCCTCACAAGGAGACG
ACCTTCCATGACCGAGTACAAGCCCACGGTGCGCCTCGCCACCCGCGACGACGTCCCCCGGGCCGTACGC
ACCCTCGCCGCCGCGTTCGCCGACTACCCCGCCACGCGCCACACCGTCGACCCGGACCGCCACATCGAGC
GGGTCACCGAGCTGCAAGAACTCTTCCTCACGCGCGTCGGGCTCGACATCGGCAAGGTGTGGGTCGCGGA
CGACGGCGCCGCGGTGGCGGTCTGGACCACGCCGGAGAGCGTCGAAGCGGGGGCGGTGTTCGCCGAGATC
GGCCCGCGCATGGCCGAGTTGAGCGGTTCCCGGCTGGCCGCGCAGCAACAGATGGAAGGCCTCCTGGCGC
CGCACCGGCCCAAGGAGCCCGCGTGGTTCCTGGCCACCGTCGGCGTCTCGCCCGACCACCAGGGCAAGGG
TCTGGGCAGCGCCGTCGTGCTCCCCGGAGTGGAGGCGGCCGAGCGCGCCGGGGTGCCCGCCTTCCTGGAG
ACCTCCGCGCCCCGCAACCTCCCCTTCTACGAGCGGCTCGGCTTCACCGTCACCGCCGACGTCGAGGTGC
CCGAAGGACCGCGCACCTGGTGCATGACCCGCAAGCCCGGTGCCTGACGCCCGCCCCACGACCCGCAGCG
CCCGACCGAAAGGAGCGCACGACCCCATGGCTCCGACCGAAGCCACCCGGGGCGGCCCCGCCGACCCCGC
ACCCGCCCCCGAGGCCCACCGACTCTAGAGGATCATAATCAGCCATACCACATTTGTAGAGGTTTTACTT
GCTTTAAAAAACCTCCCACACCTCCCCCTGAACCTGAAACATAAAATGAATGCAATTGTTGTTGTTAACT
TGTTTATTGCAGCTTATAATGGTTACAAATAAAGCAATAGCATCACAAATTTCACAAATAAAGCATTTTT
TTCACTGCATTCTAGTTGTGGTTTGTCCAAACTCATCAATGTATCTTATCATGTCTGGATCTAATTCGGC
CGCAAAAGGATCTAGGTGAAGATCCTTTTTGATAATCTCATGACCAAAATCCCTTAACGTGAGTTTTCGT
TCCACTGAGCGTCAGACCCCGTAGAAAAGATCAAAGGATCTTCTTGAGATCCTTTTTTTCTGCGCGTAAT
CTGCTGCTTGCAAACAAAAAAACCACCGCTACCAGCGGTGGTTTGTTTGCCGGATCAAGAGCTACCAACT
CTTTTTCCGAAGGTAACTGGCTTCAGCAGAGCGCAGATACCAAATACTGTTCTTCTAGTGTAGCCGTAGT
TAGGCCACCACTTCAAGAACTCTGTAGCACCGCCTACATACCTCGCTCTGCTAATCCTGTTACCAGTGGC
TGCTGCCAGTGGCGATAAGTCGTGTCTTACCGGGTTGGACTCAAGACGATAGTTACCGGATAAGGCGCAG
CGGTCGGGCTGAACGGGGGGTTCGTGCACACAGCCCAGCTTGGAGCGAACGACCTACACCGAACTGAGAT
ACCTACAGCGTGAGCTATGAGAAAGCGCCACGCTTCCCGAAGGGAGAAAGGCGGACAGGTATCCGGTAAG
CGGCAGGGTCGGAACAGGAGAGCGCACGAGGGAGCTTCCAGGGGGAAACGCCTGGTATCTTTATAGTCCT
GTCGGGTTTCGCCACCTCTGACTTGAGCGTCGATTTTTGTGATGCTCGTCAGGGGGGCGGAGCCTATGGA
AAAACGCCAGCAACGCGGCCTTTTTACGGTTCCTGGCCTTTTGCTGGCCTTTTGCTCACATGTTCTTTCC
TGCGTTATCCCCTGATTCTGTGGATAACCGTATTACCGCCTTTGAGTGAGCTGATACCGCTCGCCGCAGC
CGAACGACCGAGCGCAGCGAGTCAGTGAGCGAGGAAGCGGAAGAGCGCCCAATACGCAAACCGCCTCTCC
CCGCGCGTTGGCCGATTCATTAATG
Features (pLannotate 1.2.2; 23 found; start..end, strand, type, name):
      2..54      +  CDS            lacI (fragment): lac repressor; lacI; The lac repressor binds to the lac operator to inhibit transcription in E. coli. This inhibition can be relieved by adding lactose or isopropyl-β-D-thiogalactopyranoside (IPTG).
    120..589     -  LTR            LTR: long terminal repeat from Moloney murine leukemia virus
    590..711     -  LTR            3' LTR (ΔU3) (fragment): self-inactivating 3' long terminal repeat (LTR) from Moloney murine leukemia virus
    781..1260    -  CDS            GADD45B: GA45B_HUMAN - Also known as MYD118. Experimental evidence at protein level: Swiss-Prot protein existence level 1. Involved in the regulation of growth and apoptosis. Mediates activation of stress-responsive MTK1/MEKK4 MAPKKK. From Homo sapiens (Human).
   1303..1677    -  misc_feature   pol region: Moloney murine leukemia virus (MMLV) pol region containing the splice acceptor site
   1687..2103    -  CDS            gag (truncated): truncated Moloney murine leukemia virus (MMLV) gag gene lacking the start codon
   2168..2525    -  misc_feature   MMLV Ψ: packaging signal of Moloney murine leukemia virus (MMLV)
   2588..3179    -  LTR            LTR: long terminal repeat from Moloney murine leukemia virus
   3596..3700    +  promoter       AmpR promoter: bla
   3701..4561    +  CDS            AmpR: β-lactamase; bla; confers resistance to ampicillin, carbenicillin, and related antibiotics
   5055..6844    -  rep_origin     oriP: Epstein-Barr virus oriP replication origin (Yates et al., 2000)
   6845..7063    -  CDS            gL (fragment): GL_EBVB9 - Experimental evidence at protein level: Swiss-Prot protein existence level 1. The heterodimer glycoprotein H-glycoprotein L is required for the fusion of viral and plasma membranes leading to virus entry into the host cell. Acts as a functional inhibitor of gH and maintains gH in an inhibited form. Upon binding to host integrins, gL dissociates from gH leading to activation of the viral fusion glycoproteins gB and gH. Fusion of EBV with B-lymphocytes requires the additional receptor- binding protein gp42, which forms a complex with gH/gL. The heterodimer gH/gL targets also host EPHA
   7146..8150    -  CDS            EBNA1 (fragment): Epstein-Barr nuclear antigen 1, also known as EBNA-1 crucial for latent viral infection, and for episomal amplification of vectors containing the oriP origin (Okita et al., 2013)
   8110..8447    -  CDS            EBNA1 (fragment): Epstein-Barr nuclear antigen 1, also known as EBNA-1 crucial for latent viral infection, and for episomal amplification of vectors containing the oriP origin (Okita et al., 2013)
   8485..8829    -  CDS            BRRF2_EBVB9 (fragment): Protein inferred from homology: Swiss-Prot protein existence level 3. From Epstein-Barr virus (strain B95-8) (HHV-4) (Human herpesvirus 4).
   8832..8855    -  promoter       tet promoter (fragment): E. coli promoter for tetracycline efflux protein gene
   8876..9375    +  promoter       PGK promoter: mouse phosphoglycerate kinase 1 promoter
   9458..10057   +  CDS            PuroR: puromycin N-acetyltransferase; pac from Streptomyces alboniger; confers resistance to puromycin
  10107..10172   +  CDS            dmpM (fragment): DMPM_STRAD - Protein inferred from homology: Swiss-Prot protein existence level 3. From Streptomyces alboniger.
  10181..10264   +  CDS            large T antigen (fragment): large T antigen from SV40 (simian virus 40)
  10287..10421   +  polyA_signal   SV40 poly(A) signal: SV40 polyadenylation signal
  10544..11132   +  rep_origin     ori: high-copy-number ColE1/pMB1/pBR322/pUC origin of replication
  11315..11365   +  CDS            lacI (fragment): lac repressor; lacI; The lac repressor binds to the lac operator to inhibit transcription in E. coli. This inhibition can be relieved by adding lactose or isopropyl-β-D-thiogalactopyranoside (IPTG).
