[The description below was written by a language model from this plasmid's Addgene catalogue record and pLannotate feature annotations shown in this document.]
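Description:
LZRS-GADD45B is a Moloney murine leukemia virus-based retroviral expression vector built on the LZRS backbone and carrying the human GADD45B coding sequence (also known as GADD45BETA or MYD118), a gene involved in regulating growth and apoptosis and in activating the stress-responsive MTK1/MEKK4 kinase. In bacteria the plasmid replicates from a high-copy ColE1/pUC-type origin and is selected with ampicillin through the AmpR (β-lactamase) cassette.

The proviral unit is flanked by MMLV long terminal repeats. It contains the Ψ packaging signal, a truncated gag segment lacking its start codon, and a pol fragment that supplies the splice acceptor, followed by the GADD45B open reading frame. No separate internal promoter is annotated upstream of the insert, so expression is presumably driven from the 5′ LTR. The annotation tool labels a short piece next to the 3′ LTR as a ΔU3 fragment, but full-length LTR annotations are also present, so the record does not clearly indicate a self-inactivating design. The depositor's cloning primers suggest an untagged coding sequence with a Kozak-type start context and a native stop codon, and no epitope tags or reporters are annotated.

Outside the LTRs, the backbone carries the Epstein-Barr virus oriP origin and EBNA1 coding sequence, annotated as two fragments. These elements allow the plasmid to persist as an episome in packaging cells. A mouse PGK promoter drives a puromycin resistance gene with an SV40 polyadenylation signal, also outside the LTRs. Because this cassette is not part of the packaged genome, puromycin selection enriches for producer cells that retain the plasmid rather than marking transduced target cells. The associated publication concerns progenitor maintenance in self-renewing somatic tissue, which is consistent with using the vector to enforce GADD45B expression in transduced cells.
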