Addgene plasmid #24955: LZRS-GADD45B
Depositing lab: Paul Khavari. Depositing organization: Stanford University. Publication: DNMT1 maintains progenitor function in self-renewing somatic tissue. Sen GL, Reuter JA, Webster DE, Zhu L, Khavari PA. Nature. 2010 Jan 28. 463(7280):563-7. 10.1038/nature08683 PubMed 20081831.
Backbone
  Vector backbone: LZRS
  Backbone size w/o insert (bp): 11100
  Vector type: Retroviral
  Selectable markers: Puromycin
Growth in bacteria
  Bacterial resistance: Ampicillin, 100 μg/mL
  Growth temperature: 37°C
  Growth strain: DH5alpha
  Copy number: Unknown
Gene/Insert
  Gene/Insert name: GADD45B
  Species: H. sapiens (human)
  Entrez Gene: GADD45B (a.k.a. GADD45BETA, MYD118)
  Cloning method: Restriction Enzyme
  Sequencing primers: 5′ TGGATACACGCCGCCCACGTG; 3′ ATCGTCGACCACTGTGCTGG
Terms and licenses: Academic/Nonprofit Terms; Industry Terms: Not Available to Industry
Depositor comments: The cloning primers used for GADD45B were GADD45B for, ACGCAAAGCTTGCCACCATGACGCTGGAAGAGCTCGTGGCGTGCGACA; GADD45B rev, ACGCAGCGGCCGCTCAGCGTTCCTGAAGAGAGATGTAGGGGA.
How to cite: LZRS-GADD45B was a gift from Paul Khavari (Addgene plasmid # 24955 ; http://n2t.net/addgene:24955 ; RRID:Addgene_24955)
